>Addgene plasmid #123618 | pDDGFP-Leu2d-GgKDELR2 | addgene full sequence | sequence record 240526 | Addgene NGS Result
GACGAAAGGGCCTCGTGATACGCCTATTTTTATAGGTTAATGTCATGATAATAATGGTTTCTTAGTATGA
TCCAATATCAAAGGAAATGATAGCATTGAAGGATGAGACTAATCCAATTGAGGAGTGGCAGCATATAGAA
CAGCTAAAGGGTAGTGCTGAAGGAAGCATACGATACCCCGCATGGAATGGGATAATATCACAGGAGGTAC
TAGACTACCTTTCATCCTACATAAATAGACGCATATAAGTACGCATTTAAGCATAAACACGCACTATGCC
GTTCTTCTCATGTATATATATATACAGGCAACACGCAGATATAGGTGCGACGTGAACAGTGAGCTGTATG
TGCGCAGCTCGCGTTGCATTTTCGGAAGCGCTCGTTTTCGGAAACGCTTTGAAGTTCCTATTCCGAAGTT
CCTATTCTCTAGAAAGTATAGGAACTTCAGAGCGCTTTTGAAAACCAAAAGCGCTCTGAAGACGCACTTT
CAAAAAACCAAAAACGCACCGGACTGTAACGAGCTACTAAAATATTGCGAATACCGCTTCCACAAACATT
GCTCAAAAGTATCTCTTTGCTATATATCTCTGTGCTATATCCCTATATAACCTACCCATCCACCTTTCGC
TCCTTGAACTTGCATCTAAACTCGACCTCTACATTTTTTATGTTTATCTCTAGTATTACTCTTTAGACAA
AAAAATTGTAGTAAGAACTATTCATAGAGTGAATCGAAAACAATACGAAAATGTAAACATTTCCTATACG
TAGTATATAGAGACAAAATAGAAGAAACCGTTCATAATTTTCTGACCAATGAAGAATCATCAACGCTATC
ACTTTCTGTTCACAAAGTATGCGCAATCCACATCGGTATAGAATATAATCGGGGATGCCTTTATCTTGAA
AAAATGCACCCGCAGCTTCGCTAGTAATCAGTAAACGCGGGAAGTGGAGTCAGGCTTTTTTTATGGAAGA
GAAAATAGACACCAAAGTAGCCTTCTTCTAACCTTAACGGACCTACAGTGCAAAAAGTTATCAAGAGACT
GCATTATAGAGCGCACAAAGGAGAAAAAAAGTAATCTAAGATGCTTTGTTAGAAAAATAGCGCTCTCGGG
ATGCATTTTTGTAGAACAAAAAAGAAGTATAGATTCTTTGTTGGTAAAATAGCGCTCTCGCGTTGCATTT
CTGTTCTGTAAAAATGCAGCTCAGATTCTTTGTTTGAAAAATTAGCGCTCTCGCGTTGCATTTTTGTTTT
ACAAAAATGAAGCACAGATTCTTCGTTGGTAAAATAGCGCTTTCGCGTTGCATTTCTGTTCTGTAAAAAT
GCAGCTCAGATTCTTTGTTTGAAAAATTAGCGCTCTCGCGTTGCATTTTTGTTCTACAAAATGAAGCACA
GATGCTTCGTTCAGGTGGCACTTTTCGGGGAAATGTGCGCGGAACCCCTATTTGTTTATTTTTCTAAATA
CATTCAAATATGTATCCGCTCATGAGACAATAACCCTGATAAATGCTTCAATAATATTGAAAAAGGAAGA
GTATGAGTATTCAACATTTCCGTGTCGCCCTTATTCCCTTTTTTGCGGCATTTTGCCTTCCTGTTTTTGC
TCACCCAGAAACGCTGGTGAAAGTAAAAGATGCTGAAGATCAGTTGGGTGCACGAGTGGGTTACATCGAA
CTGGATCTCAACAGCGGTAAGATCCTTGAGAGTTTTCGCCCCGAAGAACGTTTTCCAATGATGAGCACTT
TTAAAGTTCTGCTATGTGGCGCGGTATTATCCCGTATTGACGCCGGGCAAGAGCAACTCGGTCGCCGCAT
ACACTATTCTCAGAATGACTTGGTTGAGTACTCACCAGTCACAGAAAAGCATCTTACGGATGGCATGACA
GTAAGAGAATTATGCAGTGCTGCCATAACCATGAGTGATAACACTGCGGCCAACTTACTTCTGACAACGA
TCGGAGGACCGAAGGAGCTAACCGCTTTTTTGCACAACATGGGGGATCATGTAACTCGCCTTGATCGTTG
GGAACCGGAGCTGAATGAAGCCATACCAAACGACGAGCGTGACACCACGATGCCTGTAGCAATGGCAACA
ACGTTGCGCAAACTATTAACTGGCGAACTACTTACTCTAGCTTCCCGGCAACAATTAATAGACTGGATGG
AGGCGGATAAAGTTGCAGGACCACTTCTGCGCTCGGCCCTTCCGGCTGGCTGGTTTATTGCTGATAAATC
TGGAGCCGGTGAGCGTGGGTCTCGCGGTATCATTGCAGCACTGGGGCCAGATGGTAAGCCCTCCCGTATC
GTAGTTATCTACACGACGGGGAGTCAGGCAACTATGGATGAACGAAATAGACAGATCGCTGAGATAGGTG
CCTCACTGATTAAGCATTGGTAACTGTCAGACCAAGTTTACTCATATATACTTTAGATTGATTTAAAACT
TCATTTTTAATTTAAAAGGATCTAGGTGAAGATCCTTTTTGATAATCTCATGACCAAAATCCCTTAACGT
GAGTTTTCGTTCCACTGAGCGTCAGACCCCGTAGAAAAGATCAAAGGATCTTCTTGAGATCCTTTTTTTC
TGCGCGTAATCTGCTGCTTGCAAACAAAAAAACCACCGCTACCAGCGGTGGTTTGTTTGCCGGATCAAGA
GCTACCAACTCTTTTTCCGAAGGTAACTGGCTTCAGCAGAGCGCAGATACCAAATACTGTTCTTCTAGTG
TAGCCGTAGTTAGGCCACCACTTCAAGAACTCTGTAGCACCGCCTACATACCTCGCTCTGCTAATCCTGT
TACCAGTGGCTGCTGCCAGTGGCGATAAGTCGTGTCTTACCGGGTTGGACTCAAGACGATAGTTACCGGA
TAAGGCGCAGCGGTCGGGCTGAACGGGGGGTTCGTGCACACAGCCCAGCTTGGAGCGAACGACCTACACC
GAACTGAGATACCTACAGCGTGAGCTATGAGAAAGCGCCACGCTTCCCGAAGGGAGAAAGGCGGACAGGT
ATCCGGTAAGCGGCAGGGTCGGAACAGGAGAGCGCACGAGGGAGCTTCCAGGGGGAAACGCCTGGTATCT
TTATAGTCCTGTCGGGTTTCGCCACCTCTGACTTGAGCGTCGATTTTTGTGATGCTCGTCAGGGGGGCGG
AGCCTATGGAAAAACGCCAGCAACGCGGCCTTTTTACGGTTCCTGGCCTTTTGCTGGCCTTTTGCTCACA
TGTTCTTTCCTGCGTTATCCCCTGATTCTGTGGATAACCGTATTACCGCCTTTGAGTGAGCTGATACCGC
TCGCCGCAGCCGAACGACCGAGCGCAGCGAGTCAGTGAGCGAGGAAGCGGAAGAGCGCCCAATACGCAAA
CCGCCTCTCCCCGCGCGTTGGCCGATTCATTAATGCAGCTGGCACGACAGGTTTCCCGACTGGAAAGCGG
GCAGTGAGCGCAACGCAATTAATGTGAGTTAGCTCACTCATTAGGCACCCCAGGCTTTACACTTTATGCT
TCCGGCTCGTATGTTGTGTGGAATTGTGAGCGGATAACAATTTCACACAGGAAACAGCTATGACCATGAT
TACGCCAAGCGCGCAATTAACCCTCACTAAAGGGAACAAAAGCTGGAGCTCTAGTACGGATTAGAAGCCG
CCGAGCGGGTGACAGCCCTCCGAAGGAAGACTCTCCTCCGTGCGTCCTCGTCTTCACCGGTCGCGTTCCT
GAAACGCAGATGTGCCTCGCGCCGCACTGCTCCGAACAATAAAGATTCTACAATACTAGCTTTTATGGTT
ATGAAGAGGAAAAATTGGCAGTAACCTGGCCCCACAAACCTTCAAATGAACGAATCAAATTAACAACCAT
AGGATGATAATGCGATTAGTTTTTTAGCCTTATTTCTGGGGTAATTAATCAGCGAAGCGATGATTTTTGA
TCTATTAACAGATATATAAATGCAAAAACTGCATAACCACTTTAACTAATACTTTCAACATTTTCGGTTT
GTATTACTTCTTATTCAAATGTAATAAAAGTATCAACAAAAAATTGTTAATATACCTCTATACTTTAACG
TCAAGGAGAAAAAACCCCGGATTCTAGAACTAGTGGATCCCCCATGAACATCTTCAGATTGACCGGTGAT
TTGTCTCATTTGGCTGCCATTATTATCCTGTTGTTGAAGATCTGGAAGTCTAGATCTTGTGCTGGTATTT
CTGGTAAGTCTCAGTTGTTGTTTGCTTTGGTTTTCACCACCAGATACTTGGATTTGTTCACCTCCTTCAT
CAGCTTGTACAACACTTCTATGAAGCTGATCTACATTGCTTGTTCTTACGCTACCGTTTACCTGATCTAT
ATGAAGTTCAAGGCTACCTACGATGGTAACCATGATACTTTCAGAGTCGAATTCTTGATCGTTCCAGTTG
GTGGTTTGTCTTTCTTGGTTAATCACGATTTCTCCCCATTGGAAATTTTGTGGACTTTCTCCATCTACTT
GGAATCCGTTGCTATTTTGCCACAGTTGTTCATGATTTCTAAGACCGGTGAAGCTGAAACCATTACTACT
CACTACTTGTTTTTCTTGGGCTTGTATAGAGCCTTGTACTTGGTTAACTGGATTTGGAGGTATTACTTCG
AAGGTTTCTTCGATTTGATTGCTGTTGTTGCTGGTGTTGTTCAAACTGTCTTGTACTGTGATTTCTTCTA
CTTGTACGTTACCAAGGTCTTGAAGGGTAAGAAATTGTCTTTGCCAGCTGGGGAAAATTTATATTTTCAA
GGTCAATTTTCTAAAGGTGAAGAATTATTCACTGGCGTTGTCCCAATTTTGGTTGAATTAGATGGTGATG
TTAATGGTCACAAATTTTCTGTCTCCGGTGAAGGTGAAGGTGACGCTACTTACGGTAAATTGACCTTAAA
ATTTATTTGTACTACTGGTAAATTGCCAGTTCCATGGCCAACCTTAGTCACTACTTTCGGTTATGGTGTT
CAATGTTTTGCGAGATACCCAGATCATATGAAACAACATGACTTTTTCAAGTCTGCCATGCCAGAAGGTT
ATGTTCAAGAAAGAACTATTTTTTTCAAAGATGACGGTAACTACAAGACCAGAGCTGAAGTCAAGTTTGA
AGGTGATACCTTAGTTAATAGAATCGAATTAAAAGGTATTGATTTTAAAGAAGATGGTAACATTTTAGGT
CACAAATTGGAATACAACTATAACTCTCACAATGTTTACATCATGGCTGACAAACAAAAGAATGGTATCA
AAGTTAACTTCAAAATTAGACACAACATTGAAGATGGTTCTGTTCAATTAGCTGACCATTATCAACAAAA
TACTCCAATTGGTGATGGTCCAGTCTTGTTACCAGACAACCATTACTTATCCACTCAATCTGCCTTATCC
AAAGATCCAAACGAAAAGAGAGACCACATGGTCTTGTTAGAATTTGTTACTGCTGCTGGTATTACCCATG
GTATGGATGAATTGTACAAACACCACCACCATCATCATCATCATTAACTGCAGGAATTCGATATCAAGCT
TATCGATACCGTCGACCTCGAGTCATGTAATTAGTTATGTCACGCTTACATTCACGCCCTCCCCCCACAT
CCGCTCTAACCGAAAAGGAAGGAGTTAGACAACCTGAAGTCTAGGTCCCTATTTATTTTTTTATAGTTAT
GTTAGTATTAAGAACGTTATTTATATTTCAAATTTTTCTTTTTTTTCTGTACAGACGCGTGTACGCATGT
AACATTATACTGAAAACCTTGCTTGAGAAGGTTTTGGGACGCTCGAAGGCTTTAATTTGCGGCCGGTACC
CAATTCGCCCTATAGTGAGTCGTATTACGCGCGCTCACTGGCCGTCGTTTTACAACGTCGTGACTGGGAA
AACCCTGGCGTTACCCAACTTAATCGCCTTGCAGCACATCCCCCTTTCGCCAGCTGGCGTAATAGCGAAG
AGGCCCGCACCGATCGCCCTTCCCAACAGTTGCGCAGCCTGAATGGCGAATGG
[124 nt withheld, positions 6004-6127]
CGCCGGCAAATGGTCAGGTCATTGAGTGTTTTTTATTTGTTGTATTTTTTTTTTTTTAGAGAAAATCCTC
CAATATATAAATTAGGAATCATAGTTTCATGATTTTCTGTTACACCTAACTTTTTGTGTGGTGCCCTCCT
CCTTGTCAATATTAATGTTAAAGTGCAATTCTTTTTCCTTATCACGTTGAGCCATTAGTATCAATTTGCT
TACCTGTATTCCTTTACATCCTCCTTTTTCTCCTTCTTGATAAATGTATGTAGATTGCGTATATAGTTTC
GTCTACCCTATGAACATATTCCATTTTGTAATTTCGTGTCGTTTCTATTATGAATTTCATTTATAAAGTT
TATGTACAAATATCATAAAAAAAGAGAATCTTTTTAAGCAAGGATTTTCTTAACTTCTTCGGCGACAGCA
TCACCGACTTCGGTGGTACTGTTGGAACCACCTAAATCACCAGTTCTGATACCTGCATCCAAAACCTTTT
TAACTGCATCTTCAATGGCCTTACCTTCTTCAGGCAAGTTCAATGACAATTTCAACATCATTGCAGCAGA
CAAGATAGTGGCGATAGGGTTGACCTTATTCTTTGGCAAATCTGGAGCAGAACCGTGGCATGGTTCGTAC
AAACCAAATGCGGTGTTCTTGTCTGGCAAAGAGGCCAAGGACGCAGATGGCAACAAACCCAAGGAACCTG
GGATAACGGAGGCTTCATCGGAGATGATATCACCAAACATGTTGCTGGTGATTATAATACCATTTAGGTG
GGTTGGGTTCTTAACTAGGATCATGGCGGCAGAATCAATCAATTGATGTTGAACCTTCAATGTAGGGAAT
TCGTTCTTGATGGTTTCCTCCACAGTTTTTCTCCATAATCTTGAAGAGGCCAAAACATTAGCTTTATCCA
AGGACCAAATAGGCAATGGTGGCTCATGTTGTAGGGCCATGAAAGCGGCCATTCTTGTGATTCTTTGCAC
TTCTGGAACGGTGTATTGTTCACTATCCCAAGCGACACCATCACCATCGTCTTCCTTTCTCTTACCAAAG
TAAATACCTCCCACTAATTCTCTGACAACAACGAAGTCAGTACCTTTAGCAAATTGTGGCTTGATTGGAG
ATAAGTCTAAAAGAGAGTCGGATGCAAAGTTACATGGTCTTAAGTTGGCGTACAATTGAAGTTCTTTACG
GATTTTTAGTAAACCTTGTTCAGGTCTAACACTACCGGTACCCCATTTAGGACCACCCACAGCACCTAAC
AAAACGGCATCAGCCTTCTTGGAGGCTTCCAGCGCCTCATCTGGAAGTGGAACACCTGTAGCATCGATAG
CAGCACCACCAATTAAATGATTTTCGAAATCGAACTTGACATTGGAACGAACATCAGAAATAGCTTTAAG
AACCTTAATGGCTTCGGCTGTGATTTCTTGACCAACGTGGTCACCTGGCAAAACGACGATCTTCTTAGGG
GCAGACATTACAATGGTATATCCTTGAAATATATATAAAAAAAGGCGCCTTAGACCGCTCGGCCAAACAA
C
[91 nt withheld, positions 7669-7759]
A
[49 nt withheld, positions 7761-7809]
CCTTTGACGTTGGAGTCCACGTTCTTT
[37 nt withheld, positions 7837-7873]
ACCCTATCTCGGTCTATTCTTTTGATTTATAAGGGATTTTGCCGATTTCGGCCTATTGGTTAAAAAATGA
GCTGATTTAACAAAAATTTAACGCGAATTTTAACAAAATATTAACGCTTACAATTTCCTGATGCGGTATT
TTCTCCTTACGCATCTGTGCGGTATTTCACACCGCATAGGGTAATAACTGATATAATTAAATTGAAGCTC
TAATTTGTGAGTTTAGTATACATGCATTTACTTATAATACAGTTTTTTAGTTTTGCTGGCCGCATCTTCT
CAAATATGCTTCCCAGCCTGCTTTTCTGTAACGTTCACCCTCTACCTTAGCATCCCTTCCCTTTGCAAAT
AGTCCTCTTCCAACAATAATAATGTCAGATCCTGTAGAGACCACATCATCCACGGTTCTATACTGTTGAC
CCAATGCGTCTCCCTTGTCATCTAAACCCACACCGGGTGTCATAATCAACCAATCGTAACCTTCATCTCT
TCCACCCATGTCTCTTTGAGCAATAAAGCCGATAACAAAATCTTTGTCGCTCTTCGCAATGTCAACAGTA
CCCTTAGTATATTCTCCAGTAGATAGGGAGCCCTTGCATGACAATTCTGCTAACATCAAAAGGCCTCTAG
GTTCCTTTGTTACTTCTTCTGCCGCCTGCTTCAAACCGCTAACAATACCTGGGCCCACCACACCGTGTGC
ATTCGTAATGTCTGCCCATTCTGCTATTCTGTATACACCCGCAGAGTACTGCAATTTGACTGTATTACCA
ATGTCAGCAAATTTTCTGTCTTCGAAGAGTAAAAAATTGTACTTGGCGGATAATGCCTTTAGCGGCTTAA
CTGTGCCCTCCATGGAAAAATCAGTCAAGATATCCACATGTGTTTTTAGTAAACAAATTTTGGGACCTAA
TGCTTCAACTAACTCCAGTAATTCCTTGGTGGTACGAACATCCAATGAAGCACACAAGTTTGTTTGCTTT
TCGTGCATGATATTAAATAGCTTGGCAGCAACAGGACTAGGATGAGTAGCAGCACGTTCCTTATATGTAG
CTTTCGACATGATTTATCTTCGTTTCCTGCAGGTTTTTGTTCTGTGCAGTTGGGTTAAGAATACTGGGCA
ATTTCATGTTTCTTCAACACTACATATGCGTATATATACCAATCTAAGTCTGTGCTCCTTCCTTCGTTCT
TCCTTCTGTTCGGAGATTACCGAATCAAAAAAATTTCAAGGAAACCGAAATCAAAAAAAAGAATAAAAAA
AAAATGATGAATTGAAAAGGTGGTATGGTGCACTCTCAGTACAATCTGCTCTGATGCCGCATAGTTAAGC
CAGCCCCGACACCCGCCAACACCCGCTGACGCGCCCTGACGGGCTTGTCTGCTCCCGGCATCCGCTTACA
GACAAGCTGTGACCGTCTCCGGGAGCTGCATGTGTCAGAGGTTTTCACCGTCATCACCGAAACGCGCGA
Features (pLannotate 1.2.2; 26 found; start..end, strand, type, name):
     69..1411    +  rep_origin     2μ ori: yeast 2μ plasmid origin of replication
   1438..1542    +  promoter       AmpR promoter: bla
   1543..2403    +  CDS            AmpR: β-lactamase; bla; confers resistance to ampicillin, carbenicillin, and related antibiotics
   2574..3162    +  rep_origin     ori: high-copy-number ColE1/pMB1/pBR322/pUC origin of replication
   3345..3437    +  CDS            lacI (fragment): lac repressor; lacI; The lac repressor binds to the lac operator to inhibit transcription in E. coli. This inhibition can be relieved by adding lactose or isopropyl-β-D-thiogalactopyranoside (IPTG).
   3450..3471    +  protein_bind   CAP binding site: CAP binding activates transcription in the presence of cAMP. E. coli catabolite activator protein
   3486..3516    +  promoter       lac promoter: promoter for the E. coli lac operon
   3524..3540    +  protein_bind   lac operator: The lac repressor binds to the lac operator to inhibit transcription in E. coli. This inhibition can be relieved by adding lactose or isopropyl-β-D-thiogalactopyranoside (IPTG). lac repressor encoded by lacI
   3585..3603    +  promoter       T3 promoter: promoter for bacteriophage T3 RNA polymerase
   3627..4068    +  promoter       GAL1 promoter: S. cerevisiae GAL1; inducible promoter, regulated by Gal4
   4083..4103    +  misc_feature   MCS (fragment): pBluescript multiple cloning site
   4104..4739    +  CDS            KDELR2: ERD22_CHICK - Experimental evidence at protein level: Swiss-Prot protein existence level 1. Receptor for the C-terminal sequence motif K-D-E-L that is present on endoplasmic reticulum resident proteins and that mediates their recycling from the Golgi back to the endoplasmic reticulum (By similarity). Binding is pH dependent, and is optimal at pH 5-5.4 (PubMed:30846601). From Gallus gallus (Chicken).
   4770..5480    +  CDS            GFPmut3: GFPmut3 is a basic (constitutively fluorescent) green fluorescent protein published in 1996, derived from Aequorea victoria. It is reported to be a very rapidly-maturing weak dimer.
   5508..5552    +  misc_feature   MCS (fragment): pBluescript multiple cloning site
   5553..5800    +  terminator     CYC1 terminator: S. cerevisiae CYC1; transcription terminator for CYC1
   5819..5837    -  promoter       T7 promoter: promoter for bacteriophage T7 RNA polymerase
   5845..6000    +  CDS            lacZα (fragment): LacZα fragment of β-galactosidase; lacZ fragment
   6004..6134    +  rep_origin     f1 ori (fragment) (sequence partly withheld): f1 bacteriophage origin of replication; arrow indicates direction of (+) strand synthesis
   6511..7605    -  CDS            LEU2: 3-isopropylmalate dehydrogenase, required for leucine biosynthesis; S. cerevisiae LEU2; yeast auxotrophic marker
   7609..7634    -  promoter       LEU2 promoter (fragment): S. cerevisiae LEU2
   7668..7999    +  rep_origin     f1 ori (fragment) (sequence partly withheld): f1 bacteriophage origin of replication; arrow indicates direction of (+) strand synthesis
   8000..8051    -  misc_feature   bom (fragment): basis of mobility region from pBR322
   8130..8933    -  CDS            URA3: orotidine-5'-phosphate decarboxylase, required for uracil biosynthesis; S. cerevisiae URA3; yeast auxotrophic marker, counterselectable with 5-fluoroorotic acid (5-FOA)
   8934..9149    -  promoter       URA3 promoter: S. cerevisiae URA3
   9157..9206    -  misc_feature   bom (fragment): basis of mobility region from pBR322
   9308..1       -  CDS            rop (fragment) (across the origin): Rop protein, which maintains plasmids at low copy number; rop
