[The description below was written by a language model from this plasmid's Addgene catalogue record and pLannotate feature annotations shown in this document.]
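Description:
pDDGFP-Leu2d-GgKDELR2 is a 9.3 kb episomal yeast expression plasmid built on the pDDGFP-Leu2d backbone for galactose-inducible production of the wild-type chicken (Gallus gallus) KDEL receptor 2 in Saccharomyces cerevisiae. In E. coli it is maintained at high copy through a ColE1/pUC-type origin and selected with ampicillin via the bla gene. In yeast it replicates from the 2μ origin and carries two auxotrophic markers, URA3 with its own promoter and LEU2. Only a short fragment of the LEU2 promoter is annotated, consistent with the "Leu2d" name. A promoter-crippled LEU2 allele of this kind is generally used to force cells to raise plasmid copy number when grown without leucine, which boosts expression. Remnants of the pBluescript-type parent are also present, including lac promoter/operator and lacZα fragments, T3 and T7 promoters, split f1 origin fragments, and bom and rop fragments. These play no evident role in yeast expression.

The expression cassette places the KDELR2 coding sequence, inserted by ligation-independent cloning, downstream of the Gal4-regulated GAL1 promoter and upstream of the CYC1 terminator. The receptor is fused in frame at its C-terminus to a backbone-encoded TEV protease site, GFP (annotated as GFPmut3) and a His tag, although the TEV site and His tag are listed only in the catalogue fields and not in the feature table. The catalogue gives the insert as 696 bp, while the annotated KDELR2 coding match spans 636 bp. In this design GFP fluorescence reports expression level and behaviour of the membrane protein, the His tag permits affinity purification, and TEV cleavage removes the tags. The construct was used in structural work on pH-dependent retrieval of ER proteins from the Golgi by the KDEL receptor.
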