Addgene plasmid #123618: pDDGFP-Leu2d-GgKDELR2
Purpose: Expresses WT GgKDELR2 in S. cerevisiae cells using Galactose induction, -URA and -Leu selection
Depositing lab: Simon Newstead. Depositing organization: University of Oxford. Publication: Structural basis for pH-dependent retrieval of ER proteins from the Golgi by the KDEL receptor. Brauer P, Parker JL, Gerondopoulos A, Zimmermann I, Seeger MA, Barr FA, Newstead S. Science. 2019 Mar 8;363(6431):1103-1107. doi: 10.1126/science.aaw2859. PubMed 30846601.
Backbone
  Vector backbone: pDDGFP-Leu2d
  Backbone manufacturer: Plasmid #58352
  Vector type: Yeast Expression
Growth in bacteria
  Bacterial resistance: Ampicillin, 100 μg/mL
  Growth temperature: 37°C
  Growth strain: DH5alpha
  Copy number: High Copy
Gene/Insert
  Gene/Insert name: KDELR2
  Species: G. gallus (chicken)
  Insert size (bp): 696
  Entrez Gene: KDELR2
  Tag / fusion protein: TEV-GFP-His (C terminal on backbone)
  Cloning method: Ligation Independent Cloning
Terms and licenses: Academic/Nonprofit Terms; Industry Terms: Not Available to Industry
How to cite: pDDGFP-Leu2d-GgKDELR2 was a gift from Simon Newstead (Addgene plasmid # 123618 ; http://n2t.net/addgene:123618 ; RRID:Addgene_123618)
