>Addgene plasmid #123618 | pDDGFP-Leu2d-GgKDELR2 | depositor partial sequence | sequence record 235835 | Full Sequence
ACCCCGGATTCTAGAACTAGTGGATCCCCCATGAACATCTTCAGATTGACCGGTGATTTGTCTCATTTGG
CTGCCATTATTATCCTGTTGTTGAAGATCTGGAAGTCTAGATCTTGTGCTGGTATTTCTGGTAAGTCTCA
GTTGTTGTTTGCTTTGGTTTTCACCACCAGATACTTGGATTTGTTCACCTCCTTCATCAGCTTGTACAAC
ACTTCTATGAAGCTGATCTACATTGCTTGTTCTTACGCTACCGTTTACCTGATCTATATGAAGTTCAAGG
CTACCTACGATGGTAACCATGATACTTTCAGAGTCGAATTCTTGATCGTTCCAGTTGGTGGTTTGTCTTT
CTTGGTTAATCACGATTTCTCCCCATTGGAAATTTTGTGGACTTTCTCCATCTACTTGGAATCCGTTGCT
ATTTTGCCACAGTTGTTCATGATTTCTAAGACCGGTGAAGCTGAAACCATTACTACTCACTACTTGTTTT
TCTTGGGCTTGTATAGAGCCTTGTACTTGGTTAACTGGATTTGGAGGTATTACTTCGAAGGTTTCTTCGA
TTTGATTGCTGTTGTTGCTGGTGTTGTTCAAACTGTCTTGTACTGTGATTTCTTCTACTTGTACGTTACC
AAGGTCTTGAAGGGTAAGAAATTGTCTTTGCCAGCTGGGGAAAATTTATATTTTCAAGGTCAATTT
